Addgene plasmid #197551: pEPOZ1KN0144
Purpose: Level 1 gene expression cassette
Depositing lab: Nicola Patron. Depositing organization: Earlham Institute. Publication: Tuning Plant Promoters Using a Simple Split Luciferase Method to Assess Transcription Factor-DNA Interactions. Cai YM, Witham S, Patron NJ. ACS Synth Biol. 2023 Nov 17;12(11):3482-3486. doi: 10.1021/acssynbio.3c00094. Epub 2023 Oct 19. PubMed 37856867.
Backbone
  Vector backbone: pCK2
  Vector type: Synthetic Biology
Growth in bacteria
  Bacterial resistance: Kanamycin, 50 μg/mL
  Growth temperature: 37°C
  Growth strain: DH5alpha
  Copy number: High Copy
Gene/Insert
  Gene/Insert name: 2xCaMV35s::TMV::AtDREB26:GR::35sT
  Species: Synthetic
  Cloning method: Restriction Enzyme; 5′ cloning site BsaI (destroyed during cloning); 3′ cloning site BsaI (destroyed during cloning)
Terms and licenses: Academic/Nonprofit Terms; Industry Terms: Not Available to Industry
Depositor comments: Please visit https://doi.org/10.1101/2023.02.13.528283 for bioRxiv preprint.
How to cite: pEPOZ1KN0144 was a gift from Nicola Patron (Addgene plasmid # 197551 ; http://n2t.net/addgene:197551 ; RRID:Addgene_197551)
