[The description below was written by a language model from this plasmid's Addgene catalogue record and pLannotate feature annotations shown in this document.]
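Description:
pEPOZ1KN0144 is a Level 1 Golden Gate (modular cloning) plant expression construct built in the pCK2 backbone, assembled with BsaI so that the flanking cloning sites were destroyed in the process. The sequenced plasmid is about 9 kb and has the architecture of a binary T-DNA vector. A high-copy ColE1/pUC-type origin with the pBR322 bom region supports propagation in E. coli. The pVS1 oriV, together with the RepA replication and StaA stability proteins, allows stable maintenance in Agrobacterium. Bacterial selection is by kanamycin through the aph(3')-Ia gene, which lies in the backbone outside the T-DNA. No plant selectable marker is annotated between the borders.

Between the nopaline-type left and right border repeats sits a single transcription unit. An enhanced CaMV 35S promoter with a duplicated enhancer drives transcription, and the tobacco mosaic virus Ω leader boosts translation. The coding sequence is Arabidopsis thaliana DREB26 (ERF012) followed by a fragment of the rat glucocorticoid receptor (Nr3c1). The cassette ends with the CaMV 35S terminator/polyadenylation signal. Fusions of a transcription factor to a GR portion of this kind are commonly used to make activity ligand-dependent: the protein is held in the cytoplasm until a glucocorticoid such as dexamethasone releases it to the nucleus. The record does not itself spell out this use, however.

The stated purpose is simply a Level 1 gene expression cassette. The associated work concerns tuning plant promoters and assessing transcription factor–DNA interactions, which is consistent with using this construct for strong constitutive expression of an inducible DREB26 in plant cells, either directly or as a module for higher-level multigene assemblies.
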