Features (pLannotate 1.2.2; 15 found; start..end, strand, type, name):
    477..1550    +  CDS            pVS1 RepA: replication protein from the Pseudomonas plasmid pVS1 (Heeb et al., 2000)
   1616..1810    +  rep_origin     pVS1 oriV: origin of replication for the Pseudomonas plasmid pVS1 (Heeb et al., 2000)
   2013..2052    +  CDS            rop (fragment): Rop protein, which maintains plasmids at low copy number; rop
   2154..2294    +  misc_feature   bom: basis of mobility region from pBR322
   2480..3068    -  rep_origin     ori: high-copy-number ColE1/pMB1/pBR322/pUC origin of replication
   3156..3971    -  CDS            KanR: aminoglycoside phosphotransferase; aph(3')-Ia; confers resistance to kanamycin in bacteria or G418 (Geneticin®) in eukaryotes
   4404..4428    +  misc_feature   LB T-DNA repeat: left border repeat from nopaline C58 T-DNA
   4532..5208    +  promoter       CaMV 35S promoter (enhanced): cauliflower mosaic virus 35S promoter with a duplicated enhancer region
   5233..5286    +  misc_feature   TMV Ω: translational enhancer from the tobacco mosaic virus 5'-leader sequence (Gallie et al., 1988)
   5295..5984    +  CDS            ERF012: ERF12_ARATH - Also known as DREB26 From Arabidopsis thaliana (Mouse-ear cress).
   6015..6845    +  CDS            Nr3c1 (fragment): GCR_RAT - Also known as Grl. Experimental evidence at protein level: Swiss-Prot protein existence level 1. [Isoform A]: Has transcriptional activation and repression activity. Mediates glucocorticoid-induced apoptosis. Promotes accurate chromosome segregation during mitosis. May act as a tumor suppressor. May play a negative role in adipogenesis through the regulation of lipolytic and antilipogenic gene expression. From Rattus norvegicus (Rat).
   6883..7057    +  polyA_signal   CaMV poly(A) signal: cauliflower mosaic virus polyadenylation signal
   7078..7102    +  misc_feature   RB T-DNA repeat: right border repeat from nopaline C58 T-DNA
   7442..7843    +  CDS            Y4CG_SINFN (fragment): Protein inferred from homology: Swiss-Prot protein existence level 3. From Sinorhizobium fredii (strain NBRC 101917 / NGR234).
   8403..48      +  CDS            pVS1 StaA (across the origin): stability protein from the Pseudomonas plasmid pVS1 (Heeb et al., 2000)
>Addgene plasmid #197551 | pEPOZ1KN0144 | addgene full sequence | sequence record 386980 | Addgene NGS Result
CGCGAGGTCCAGGCGCTGGCCGCTGAAATTAAATCAAAACTCATTTGAGTTAATGAGGTAAAGAGAAAAT
GAGCAAAAGCACAAACACGCTAAGTGCCGGCCGTCCGAGCGCACGCAGCAGCAAGGCTGCAACGTTGGCC
AGCCTGGCAGACACGCCAGCCATGAAGCGGGTCAACTTTCAGTTGCCGGCGGAGGATCACACCAAGCTGA
AGATGTACGCGGTACGCCAAGGCAAGACCATTACCGAGCTGCTATCTGAATACATCGCGCAGCTACCAGA
GTAAATGAGCAAATGAATAAATGAGTAGATGAATTTTAGCGGCTAAAGGAGGCGGCATGGAAAATCAAGA
ACAACCAGGCACCGACGCCGTGGAATGCCCCATGTGTGGAGGAACGGGCGGTTGGCCAGGCGTAAGCGGC
TGGGTTGCCTGCCGGCCCTGCAATGGCACTGGAACCCCCAAGCCCGAGGAATCGGCGTGAGCGGTCGCAA
ACCATCCGGCCCGGTACAAATCGGCGCGGCGCTGGGTGATGACCTGGTGGAGAAGTTGAAGGCCGCGCAG
GCCGCCCAGCGGCAACGCATCGAGGCAGAAGCACGCCCCGGTGAATCGTGGCAAGCGGCCGCTGATCGAA
TCCGCAAAGAATCCCGGCAACCGCCGGCAGCCGGTGCGCCGTCGATTAGGAAGCCGCCCAAGGGCGACGA
GCAACCAGATTTTTTCGTTCCGATGCTCTATGACGTGGGCACCCGCGATAGTCGCAGCATCATGGACGTG
GCCGTTTTCCGTCTGTCGAAGCGTGACCGACGAGCTGGCGAGGTGATCCGCTACGAGCTTCCAGACGGGC
ACGTAGAGGTTTCCGCAGGGCCGGCCGGCATGGCCAGTGTGTGGGATTACGACCTGGTACTGATGGCGGT
TTCCCATCTAACCGAATCCATGAACCGATACCGGGAAGGGAAGGGAGACAAGCCCGGCCGCGTGTTCCGT
CCACACGTTGCGGACGTACTCAAGTTCTGCCGGCGAGCCGATGGCGGAAAGCAGAAAGACGACCTGGTAG
AAACCTGCATTCGGTTAAACACCACGCACGTTGCCATGCAGCGTACGAAGAAGGCCAAGAACGGCCGCCT
GGTGACGGTATCCGAGGGTGAAGCCTTGATTAGCCGCTACAAGATCGTAAAGAGCGAAACCGGGCGGCCG
GAGTACATCGAGATCGAGCTAGCTGATTGGATGTACCGCGAGATCACAGAAGGCAAGAACCCGGACGTGC
TGACGGTTCACCCCGATTACTTTTTGATCGATCCCGGCATCGGCCGTTTTCTCTACCGCCTGGCACGCCG
CGCCGCAGGCAAGGCAGAAGCCAGATGGTTGTTCAAGACGATCTACGAACGCAGTGGCAGCGCCGGAGAG
TTCAAGAAGTTCTGTTTCACCGTGCGCAAGCTGATCGGGTCAAATGACCTGCCGGAGTACGATTTGAAGG
AGGAGGCGGGGCAGGCTGGCCCGATCCTAGTCATGCGCTACCGCAACCTGATCGAGGGCGAAGCATCCGC
CGGTTCCTAATGTACGGAGCAGATGCTAGGGCAAATTGCCCTAGCAGGGGAAAAAGGTCGAAAAGGACTC
TTTCCTGTGGATAGCACGTACATTGGGAACCCAAAGCCGTACATTGGGAACCGGAACCCGTACATTGGGA
ACCCAAAGCCGTACATTGGGAACCGGTCACACATGTAAGTGACTGATATAAAAGAGAAAAAAGGCGATTT
TTCCGCCTAAAACTCTTTAAAACTTATTAAAACTCTTAAAACCCGCCTGGCCTGTGCATAACTGTCTGGC
CAGCGCACAGCCGAAGTGCTGCAAAAAGCGCCTACCCTTCGGTCGCTGCGCTCCCTACGCCCCGCCGCTT
CGCGTCGGCCTATCGCGGCCGCTGGCCGCTCAAAAATGGCTGGCCTACGGCCAGGCAATCTACCAGGGCG
CGGACAAGCCGCGCCGTCGCCACTCGACCGCCGGCGCCCACATCAAGGCACCCTGCCTCGCGCGTTTCGG
TGATGACGGTGAAAACCTCTGACACATGCAGCTCCCGGTGACGGTCACAGCTTGTCTGTAAGCGGATGCC
GGGAGCAGACAAGCCCGTCAGGGCGCGTCAGCGGGTGTTGGCGGGTGTCGGGGCGCAGCCATGACCCAGT
CACGTAGCGATAGCGGAGTGTATACTGGCTTAACTATGCGGCATCAGAGCAGATTGTACTGAGAGTGCAC
CATATGCGGTGTGAAATACCGCACAGATGCGTAAGGAGAAAATACCGCATCAGGCGCTCATCCGCTTCCT
CGCTCACTGACTCGCTGCGCTCGGTCGTTCGGCTGCGGCGAGCGGTATCAGCTCACTCAAAGGCGGTAAT
ACGGTTATCCACAGAATCAGGGGATAACGCAGGAAAGAACATGTGAGCAAAAGGCCAGCAAAAGGCCAGG
AACCGTAAAAAGGCCGCGTTGCTGGCGTTTTTCCATAGGCTCCGCCCCCCTGACGAGCATCACAAAAATC
GACGCTCAAGTCAGAGGTGGCGAAACCCGACAGGACTATAAAGATACCAGGCGTTTCCCCCTGGAAGCTC
CCTCGTGCGCTCTCCTGTTCCGACCCTGCCGCTTACCGGATACCTGTCCGCCTTTCTCCCTTCGGGAAGC
GTGGCGCTTTCTCATAGCTCACGCTGTAGGTATCTCAGTTCGGTGTAGGTCGTTCGCTCCAAGCTGGGCT
GTGTGCACGAACCCCCCGTTCAGCCCGACCGCTGCGCCTTATCCGGTAACTATCGTCTTGAGTCCAACCC
GGTAAGACACGACTTATCGCCACTGGCAGCAGCCACTGGTAACAGGATTAGCAGAGCGAGGTATGTAGGC
GGTGCTACAGAGTTCTTGAAGTGGTGGCCTAACTACGGCTACACTAGAAGGACAGTATTTGGTATCTGCG
CTCTGCTGAAGCCAGTTACCTTCGGAAAAAGAGTTGGTAGCTCTTGATCCGGCAAACAAACCACCGCTGG
TAGCGGTGGTTTTTTTGTTTGCAAGCAGCAGATTACGCGCAGAAAAAAAGGATCTCAAGAAGATCCTTTG
ATCTTTTCTACGGGGTCTGACGCTCAGTGGAACGAAAACTCACGTTAAGGGATTTTGGTCATGCATTCTA
GGTGATTAGAAAAACTCATCGAGCATCAAATGAAACTGCAATTTATTCATATCAGGATTATCAATACCAT
ATTTTTGAAAAAGCCGTTTCTGTAATGAAGGAGAAAACTCACCGAGGCAGTTCCATAGGATGGCAAGATC
CTGGTATCGGTCTGCGATTCCGACTCGTCCAACATCAATACAACCTATTAATTTCCCCTCGTCAAAAATA
AGGTTATCAAGTGAGAAATCACCATGAGTGACGACTGAATCCGGTGAGAATGGCAAAAGTTTATGCATTT
CTTTCCAGACTTGTTCAACAGGCCAGCCATTACGCTCGTCATCAAAATCACTCGCATCAACCAAACCGTT
ATTCATTCGTGATTGCGCCTGAGCGAGTCGAAATACGCGATCGCTGTTAAAAGGACAATTACAAACAGGA
ATCGAATGCAACCGGCGCAGGAACACTGCCAGCGCATCAACAATATTTTCACCTGAATCAGGATATTCTT
CTAATACCTGGAATGCTGTTTTCCCTGGGATCGCAGTGGTGAGTAACCATGCATCATCAGGAGTACGGAT
AAAATGCTTGATGGTCGGAAGAGGCATAAATTCCGTCAGCCAGTTTAGTCTGACCATCTCATCTGTAACA
TCATTGGCAACGCTACCTTTGCCATGTTTCAGAAACAACTCTGGCGCATCGGGCTTCCCATACAATCGGT
AGATTGTCGCACCTGATTGCCCGACATTATCGCGAGCCCATTTATACCCATATAAATCAGCATCCATGTT
GGAATTTAATCGCGGCCTTGAGCAAGACGTTTCCCGTTGAATATGGCTCATAACAGAACTTATTATTTCC
TTCCTCTTTTCTACAGTATTTAAAGATACCCCAAGAAGCTAATTATAACAAGACGAACTCCAATTCACTG
TTCCTTGCATTCTAAAACCTTAAATACCAGAAAACAGCTTTTTCAAAGTTGTTTTCAAAGTTGGCGTATA
ACATAGTATCGACGGAGCCGATTTTGAAACCGCGGTGATCACAGGCAGCAACGCTCTGTCATCGTTACAA
TCAACATGCTACCCTCCGCGAGATCATCCGTGTTTCAAACCCGGCAGCTTAGTTGCCGTTCTTCCGAATA
GCATCGGTAACATGAGCAAAGTCTGCCGCCTTACAACGGCTCTCCCGCTGACGCCGTCCCGGACTGATGG
GCTGCCTGTATCGAGTGGTGATTTTGTGCCGAGCTGCCGGTCGGGGAGCTGTTGGCTGGCTGGTGGCAGG
ATATATTGTGGTGTAAACATAACGAATTGCTCTTCAGCAAGGAGGTCAACATGGTGGAGCACGACACTCT
GGTCTACTCCAAAAATGTCAAAGATACAGTCTCAGAAGATCAAAGGGCTATTGAGACTTTTCAACAAAGG
ATAATTTCGGGAAACCTCCTCGGATTCCATTGCCCAGCTATCTGTCACTTCATCGAAAGGACAGTAGAAA
AGGAAGGTGGCTCCTACAAATGCCATCATTGCGATAAAGGAAAGGCTATCATTCAAGATCTCTCTGCCGA
CAGTGGTCCCAAAGATGGACCCCCACCCACGAGGAGCATCGTGGAAAAAGAAGAGGTTCCAACCACGTCT
ACAAAGCAAGTGGATTGATGTGATAACATGGTGGAGCACGACACTCTGGTCTACTCCAAAAATGTCAAAG
ATACAGTCTCAGAAGATCAAAGGGCTATTGAGACTTTTCAACAAAGGATAATTTCGGGAAACCTCCTCGG
ATTCCATTGCCCAGCTATCTGTCACTTCATCGAAAGGACAGTAGAAAAGGAAGGTGGCTCCTACAAATGC
CATCATTGCGATAAAGGAAAGGCTATCATTCAAGATCTCTCTGCCGACAGTGGTCCCAAAGATGGACCCC
CACCCACGAGGAGCATCGTGGAAAAAGAAGAGGTTCCAACCACGTCTACAAAGCAAGTGGATTGATGTGA
CATCTCCACTGACGTAAGGGATGACGCACAATCCCACTATCCTTCGCAAGACCCTTCCTCTATATAAGGA
AGTTCATTTCATTTGGAGAGGACACGCTCGAGTATAAGAGCTCATTTTTACAACAATTACCAACAACAAC
AAACAACAAACAACATTACAATTACATTTACAATTATCGATACAATGGTGAAACAAGAACGCAAGATCCA
AACCAGCAGCACAAAAAAGGAAATGCCTTTGTCATCATCACCATCTTCTTCTTCTTCTTCATCTTCTTCC
TCGTCTTCGTCTTCGTGTAAGAACAAGAACAAGAAGAGTAAGATTAAGAAGTACAAAGGAGTGAGGATGA
GAAGTTGGGGATCATGGGTTTCTGAGATTAGGGCACCAAATCAAAAGACAAGGATTTGGTTAGGTTCTTA
CTCAACAGCTGAAGCAGCTGCTAGAGCTTACGATGTTGCACTCTTATGTCTCAAAGGCCCTCAAGCCAAT
CTCAACTTCCCTACTTCTTCTTCTTCTCATCATCTTCTTGATAATCTCTTAGATGAAAATACCCTTTTGT
CCCCCAAATCCATCCAAAGAGTAGCTGCTCAAGCTGCCAACTCATTTAACCATTTTGCCCCTACTTCATC
AGCCGTCTCGTCACCGTCCGATCATGATCATCACCATGATGATGGGATGCAATCTTTGATGGGATCTTTT
GTGGACAATCATGTGTCTTTGATGGATTCAACATCTTCATGGTATGATGATCATAATGGGATGTTCTTGT
TTGATAATGGAGCTCCATTCAATTACTCTCCTCAACTAAACTCGACGACGATGCTCGATGAATACTTCTA
CGAAGATGCTGACATTCCGCTTTGGAGTTTCAATGGTTCGGGCGGGAGCGGTGGAAGCGGCGAAATTCAG
CAAGCCACTGCAGGAGTCTCACAAGACACTTCGGAAAATCCTAACAAAACAATAGTTCCTGCAGCATTAC
CACAGCTCACCCCTACCTTGGTGTCACTGCTGGAGGTGATTGAACCCGAGGTGTTGTATGCAGGATATGA
TAGCTCTGTTCCAGATTCAGCATGGAGAATTATGACCACACTCAACATGTTAGGTGGGCGTCAAGTGATT
GCAGCAGTGAAATGGGCAAAGGCGATACTAGGCTTGAGAAACTTACACCTCGATGACCAAATGACCCTGC
TACAGTACTCATGGATGTTTCTCATGGCATTTGCCTTGGGTTGGAGATCATACAGACAATCAAGCGGAAA
CCTGCTCTGCTTTGCTCCTGATCTGATTATTAATGAGCAGAGAATGTCTCTACCCTGCATGTATGACCAA
TGTAAACACATGCTGTTTGTCTCCTCTGAATTACAAAGATTGCAGGTATCCTATGAAGAGTATCTCTGTA
TGAAAACCTTACTGCTTCTCTCCTCAGTTCCTAAGGAAGGTCTGAAGAGTCAAGAGTTATTTGATGAGAT
TCGAATGACTTATATCAAAGAGCTAGGAAAAGCCATCGTCAAAAGGGAAGGGAACTCCAGTCAGAACTGG
CAACGGTTTTACCAACTGACAAAGCTTCTGGACTCCATGCATGAGGTGGTTGAGAATCTCCTTACCTACT
GCTTCCAGACATTTTTGGATAAGACCATGAGTATTGAATTCCCAGAGATGTTAGCTGAAATCATCACTAA
TCAGATACCAAAATATTCAAATGGAAATATCAAAAAGCTTCTGTTTCATCAAAAATGAGCTTCTCTAGCT
AGAGTCGATCGACAAGCTCGAGTTTCTCCATAATAATGTGTGAGTAGTTCCCAGATAAGGGAATTAGGGT
TCCTATAGGGTTTCGCTCATGTGTTGAGCATATAAGAAACCCTTAGTATGTATTTGTATTTGTAAAATAC
TTCTATCAATAAAATTTCTAATTCCTAAAACCAAAATCCAGTACTAAAATCCAGATCGCTATACTGAAGA
GCAATTCTGACAGGATATATTGGCGGGTAAACCTAAGAGAAAAGAGCGTTTATTAGAATAATCGGATATT
TAAAAGGGCGTGAAAAGGTTTATCCGTTCGTCCATTTGTATGTGCATGCCAACCACAGGGTTCCCCTCGG
GATCAAAGTACTTTGATCCAACCCCTCCGCTGCTATAGTGCAGTCGGCTTCTGACGTTCAGTGCAGCCGT
CATCTGAAAACGACATGTCGCACAAGTCCTAAGTTACGCGACAGGCTGCCGCCCTGCCCTTTTCCTGGCG
TTTTCTTGTCGCGTGTTTTAGTCGCATAAAGTAGAATACTTGCGACTAGAACCGGAGACATTACGCCATG
AACAAGAGCGCCGCCGCTGGCCTGCTGGGCTATGCCCGCGTCAGCACCGACGACCAGGACTTGACCAACC
AACGGGCCGAACTGCACGCGGCCGGCTGCACCAAGCTGTTTTCCGAGAAGATCACCGGCACCAGGCGCGA
CCGCCCGGAGCTGGCCAGGATGCTTGACCACCTACGCCCTGGCGACGTTGTGACAGTGACCAGGCTAGAC
CGCCTGGCCCGCAGCACCCGCGACCTACTGGACATTGCCGAGCGCATCCAGGAGGCCGGCGCGGGCCTGC
GTAGCCTGGCAGAGCCGTGGGCCGACACCACCACGCCGGCCGGCCGCATGGTGTTGACCGTGTTCGCCGG
CATTGCCGAGTTCGAGCGTTCCCTAATCATCGACCGCACCCGGAGCGGGCGCGAGGCCGCCAAGGCCCGA
GGCGTGAAGTTTGGCCCCCGCCCTACCCTCACCCCGGCACAGATCGCGCACGCCCGCGAGCTGATCGACC
AGGAAGGCCGCACCGTGAAAGAGGCGGCTGCACTGCTTGGCGTGCATCGCTCGACCCTGTACCGCGCACT
TGAGCGCAGCGAGGAAGTGACGCCCACCGAGGCCAGGCGGCGCGGTGCCTTCCGTGAGGACGCATTGACC
GAGGCCGACGCCCTGGCGGCCGCCGAGAATGAACGCCAAGAGGAACAAGCATGAAACCGCACCAGGACGG
CCAGGACGAACCGTTTTTCATTACCGAAGAGATCGAGGCGGAGATGATCGCGGCCGGGTACGTGTTCGAG
CCGCCCGCGCACCTCTCAACCGTGCGGCTGCATGAAATCCTGGCCGGTTTGTCTGATGCCAAGCTGGCGG
CCTGGCCGGCCAGCTTGGCCGCTGAAGAAACCGAGCGCCGCCGTCTAAAAAGGTGATGTGTATTTGAGTA
AAACAGCTTGCGTCATGCGGTCGCTGCGTATATGATGCGATGAGTAAATAAACAAATACGCAAGGGGAAC
GCATGAAGGTTATCGCTGTACTTAACCAGAAAGGCGGGTCAGGCAAGACGACCATCGCAACCCATCTAGC
CCGCGCCCTGCAACTCGCCGGGGCCGATGTTCTGTTAGTCGATTCCGATCCCCAGGGCAGTGCCCGCGAT
TGGGCGGCCGTGCGGGAAGATCAACCGCTAACCGTTGTCGGCATCGACCGCCCGACGATTGACCGCGACG
TGAAGGCCATCGGCCGGCGCGACTTCGTAGTGATCGACGGAGCGCCCCAGGCGGCGGACTTGGCTGTGTC
CGCGATCAAGGCAGCCGACTTCGTGCTGATTCCGGTGCAGCCAAGCCCTTACGACATATGGGCCACCGCC
GACCTGGTGGAGCTGGTTAAGCAGCGCATTGAGGTCACGGATGGAAGGCTACAAGCGGCCTTTGTCGTGT
CGCGGGCGATCAAAGGCACGCGCATCGGCGGTGAGGTTGCCGAGGCGCTGGCCGGGTACGAGCTGCCCAT
TCTTGAGTCCCGTATCACGCAGCGCGTGAGCTACCCAGGCACTGCCGCCGCCGGCACAACCGTTCTTGAA
TCAGAACCCGAGGGCGACGCTGCC
